>Addgene plasmid #226768 | p49.unipolyA.Cdt1.mSca.mCMV.PGK.eGFP.Gem1.WPRE | addgene full sequence | sequence record 450051 | Addgene NGS Result
AAATTTCACAAATAAAGCATTTTTTTCACTGCATTCTAGTTGTGGTTTGTCCAAACTCATCAATGTATCT
TATCATGTCTGGCTCTAGCTATCCCGCCCCTAACTCCGCCCATCCCGCCCCTAACTCCGCCCAGTTCCGC
CCATTCTCCGCCCCATGGCTGACTAATTTTTTTTATTTATGCAGAGGCCGAGGCCGCCTCGGCCTCTGAG
CTATTCCAGAAGTAGTGAGGAGGCTTTTTTGGAGGCCTAGGGACGTACCCAATTCGCCCTATAGTGAGTC
GTATTACGCGCGCTCACTGGCCGTCGTTTTACAACGTCGTGACTGGGAAAACCCTGGCGTTACCCAACTT
AATCGCCTTGCAGCACATCCCCCTTTCGCCAGCTGGCGTAATAGCGAAGAGGCCCGCACCGATCGCCCTT
CCCAACAGTTGCGCAGCCTGAATGGCGAATGGG
[124 nt withheld, positions 454-577]
C
[91 nt withheld, positions 579-669]
A
[49 nt withheld, positions 671-719]
CCTTTGACGTTGGAGTCCACGTTCTTT
[37 nt withheld, positions 747-783]
ACCCTATCTCGGTCTATTCTTTTGATTTATAAGGGATTTTGCCGATTTCGGCCTATTGGTTAAAAAATGA
GCTGATTTAACAAAAATTTAACGCGAATTTTAACAAAATATTAACGCTTACAATTTAGGTGGCACTTTTC
GGGGAAATGTGCGCGGAACCCCTATTTGTTTATTTTTCTAAATACATTCAAATATGTATCCGCTCATGAG
ACAATAACCCTGATAAATGCTTCAATAATATTGAAAAAGGAAGAGTATGAGTATTCAACATTTCCGTGTC
GCCCTTATTCCCTTTTTTGCGGCATTTTGCCTTCCTGTTTTTGCTCACCCAGAAACGCTGGTGAAAGTAA
AAGATGCTGAAGATCAGTTGGGTGCACGAGTGGGTTACATCGAACTGGATCTCAACAGCGGTAAGATCCT
TGAGAGTTTTCGCCCCGAAGAACGTTTTCCAATGATGAGCACTTTTAAAGTTCTGCTATGTGGCGCGGTA
TTATCCCGTATTGACGCCGGGCAAGAGCAACTCGGTCGCCGCATACACTATTCTCAGAATGACTTGGTTG
AGTACTCACCAGTCACAGAAAAGCATCTTACGGATGGCATGACAGTAAGAGAATTATGCAGTGCTGCCAT
AACCATGAGTGATAACACTGCGGCCAACTTACTTCTGACAACGATCGGAGGACCGAAGGAGCTAACCGCT
TTTTTGCACAACATGGGGGATCATGTAACTCGCCTTGATCGTTGGGAACCGGAGCTGAATGAAGCCATAC
CAAACGACGAGCGTGACACCACGATGCCTGTAGCAATGGCAACAACGTTGCGCAAACTATTAACTGGCGA
ACTACTTACTCTAGCTTCCCGGCAACAATTAATAGACTGGATGGAGGCGGATAAAGTTGCAGGACCACTT
CTGCGCTCGGCCCTTCCGGCTGGCTGGTTTATTGCTGATAAATCTGGAGCCGGTGAGCGTGGGTCTCGCG
GTATCATTGCAGCACTGGGGCCAGATGGTAAGCCCTCCCGTATCGTAGTTATCTACACGACGGGGAGTCA
GGCAACTATGGATGAACGAAATAGACAGATCGCTGAGATAGGTGCCTCACTGATTAAGCATTGGTAACTG
TCAGACCAAGTTTACTCATATATACTTTAGATTGATTTAAAACTTCATTTTTAATTTAAAAGGATCTAGG
TGAAGATCCTTTTTGATAATCTCATGACCAAAATCCCTTAACGTGAGTTTTCGTTCCACTGAGCGTCAGA
CCCCGTAGAAAAGATCAAAGGATCTTCTTGAGATCCTTTTTTTCTGCGCGTAATCTGCTGCTTGCAAACA
AAAAAACCACCGCTACCAGCGGTGGTTTGTTTGCCGGATCAAGAGCTACCAACTCTTTTTCCGAAGGTAA
CTGGCTTCAGCAGAGCGCAGATACCAAATACTGTTCTTCTAGTGTAGCCGTAGTTAGGCCACCACTTCAA
GAACTCTGTAGCACCGCCTACATACCTCGCTCTGCTAATCCTGTTACCAGTGGCTGCTGCCAGTGGCGAT
AAGTCGTGTCTTACCGGGTTGGACTCAAGACGATAGTTACCGGATAAGGCGCAGCGGTCGGGCTGAACGG
GGGGTTCGTGCACACAGCCCAGCTTGGAGCGAACGACCTACACCGAACTGAGATACCTACAGCGTGAGCT
ATGAGAAAGCGCCACGCTTCCCGAAGGGAGAAAGGCGGACAGGTATCCGGTAAGCGGCAGGGTCGGAACA
GGAGAGCGCACGAGGGAGCTTCCAGGGGGAAACGCCTGGTATCTTTATAGTCCTGTCGGGTTTCGCCACC
TCTGACTTGAGCGTCGATTTTTGTGATGCTCGTCAGGGGGGCGGAGCCTATGGAAAAACGCCAGCAACGC
GGCCTTTTTACGGTTCCTGGCCTTTTGCTGGCCTTTTGCTCACATGTTCTTTCCTGCGTTATCCCCTGAT
TCTGTGGATAACCGTATTACCGCCTTTGAGTGAGCTGATACCGCTCGCCGCAGCCGAACGACCGAGCGCA
GCGAGTCAGTGAGCGAGGAAGCGGAAGAGCGCCCAATACGCAAACCGCCTCTCCCCGCGCGTTGGCCGAT
TCATTAATGCAGCTGGCACGACAGGTTTCCCGACTGGAAAGCGGGCAGTGAGCGCAACGCAATTAATGTG
AGTTAGCTCACTCATTAGGCACCCCAGGCTTTACACTTTATGCTTCCGGCTCGTATGTTGTGTGGAATTG
TGAGCGGATAACAATTTCACACAGGAAACAGCTATGACCATGATTACGCCAAGCGCGCAATTAACCCTCA
CTAAAGGGAACAAAAGCTGGAGCTGCAAGCTTGGCCATTGCATACGTTGTATCCATATCATAATATGTAC
ATTTATATTGGCTCATGTCCAACATTACCGCCATGTTGACATTGATTATTGACTAGTTATTAATAGTAAT
CAATTACGGGGTCATTAGTTCATAGCCCATATATGGAGTTCCGCGTTACATAACTTACGGTAAATGGCCC
GCCTGGCTGACCGCCCAACGACCCCCGCCCATTGACGTCAATAATGACGTATGTTCCCATAGTAACGCCA
ATAGGGACTTTCCATTGACGTCAATGGGTGGAGTATTTACGGTAAACTGCCCACTTGGCAGTACATCAAG
TGTATCATATGCCAAGTACGCCCCCTATTGACGTCAATGACGGTAAATGGCCCGCCTGGCATTATGCCCA
GTACATGACCTTATGGGACTTTCCTACTTGGCAGTACATCTACGTATTAGTCATCGCTATTACCATGGTG
ATGCGGTTTTGGCAGTACATCAATGGGCGTGGATAGCGGTTTGACTCACGGGGATTTCCAAGTCTCCACC
CCATTGACGTCAATGGGAGTTTGTTTTGGCACCAAAATCAACGGGACTTTCCAAAATGTCGTAACAACTC
CGCCCCATTGACGCAAATGGGCGGTAGGCGTGTACGGTGGGAGGTCTATATAAGCAGAGCTCGTTTAGTG
AACCGGGGTCTCTCTGGTTAGACCAGATCTGAGCCTGGGAGCTCTCTGGCTAACTAGGGAACCCACTGCT
TAAGCCTCAATAAAGCTTGCCTTGAGTGCTTCAAGTAGTGTGTGCCCGTCTGTTGTGTGACTCTGGTAAC
TAGAGATCCCTCAGACCCTTTTAGTCAGTGTGGAAAATCTCTAGCAGTGGCGCCCGAACAGGGACTTGAA
AGCGAAAGGGAAACCAGAGGAGCTCTCTCGACGCAGGACTCGGCTTGCTGAAGCGCGCACGGCAAGAGGC
GAGGGGCGGCGACTGGTGAGTACGCCAAAAATTTTGACTAGCGGAGGCTAGAAGGAGAGAGATGGGTGCG
AGAGCGTCAGTATTAAGCGGGGGAGAATTAGATCGCGATGGGAAAAAATTCGGTTAAGGCCAGGGGGAAA
GAAAAAATATAAATTAAAACATATAGTATGGGCAAGCAGGGAGCTAGAACGATTCGCAGTTAATCCTGGC
CTGTTAGAAACATCAGAAGGCTGTAGACAAATACTGGGACAGCTACAACCATCCCTTCAGACAGGATCAG
AAGAACTTAGATCATTATATAATACAGTAGCAACCCTCTATTGTGTGCATCAAAGGATAGAGATAAAAGA
CACCAAGGAAGCTTTAGACAAGATAGAGGAAGAGCAAAACAAAAGTAAGACCACCGCACAGCAAGCGGCC
GCTGATCTTCAGACCTGGAGGAGGAGATATGAGGGACAATTGGAGAAGTGAATTATATAAATATAAAGTA
GTAAAAATTGAACCATTAGGAGTAGCACCCACCAAGGCAAAGAGAAGAGTGGTGCAGAGAGAAAAAAGAG
CAGTGGGAATAGGAGCTTTGTTCCTTGGGTTCTTGGGAGCAGCAGGAAGCACTATGGGCGCAGCGTCAAT
GACGCTGACGGTACAGGCCAGACAATTATTGTCTGGTATAGTGCAGCAGCAGAACAATTTGCTGAGGGCT
ATTGAGGCGCAACAGCATCTGTTGCAACTCACAGTCTGGGGCATCAAGCAGCTCCAGGCAAGAATCCTGG
CTGTGGAAAGATACCTAAAGGATCAACAGCTCCTGGGGATTTGGGGTTGCTCTGGAAAACTCATTTGCAC
CACTGCTGTGCCTTGGAATGCTAGTTGGAGTAATAAATCTCTGGAACAGATTTGGAATCACACGACCTGG
ATGGAGTGGGACAGAGAAATTAACAATTACACAAGCTTAATACACTCCTTAATTGAAGAATCGCAAAACC
AGCAAGAAAAGAATGAACAAGAATTATTGGAATTAGATAAATGGGCAAGTTTGTGGAATTGGTTTAACAT
AACAAATTGGCTGTGGTATATAAAATTATTCATAATGATAGTAGGAGGCTTGGTAGGTTTAAGAATAGTT
TTTGCTGTACTTTCTATAGTGAATAGAGTTAGGCAGGGATATTCACCATTATCGTTTCAGACCCACCTCC
CAACCCCGAGGGGACCCGACAGGCCCGAAGGAATAGAAGAAGAAGGTGGAGAGAGAGACAGAGACAGATC
CATTCGATTAGTGAACGGATCTCGACGGTATCGGTTAACTTTTAAAAGAAAAGGGGGGATTGGGGGGTAC
AGTGCAGGGGAAAGAATAGTAGACATAATAGCAACAGACATACAAACTAAAGAATTACAAAAACAAATTA
CAAAAATTCAAAATTTTATCGATCACGAGACTAGCCTCGAGAGATCTGATCATAATCAGCCATACCACAT
TTGTAGAGGTTTTACTTGCTTTAAAAAACCTCCCACACCTCCCCCTGAACCTGAAACATAAAATGAATGC
AATTGTTGTTGTTAACTTGTTTATTGCAGCTTATAATGGTTACAAATAAGGCAATAGCATCACAAATTTC
ACAAATAAGGCATTTTTTTCACTGCATTCTAGTTTTGGTTTGTCCAAACTCATCAATGTATCTTATCATG
TCTGGATCTCAAATCCCTCGGAAGCTGCGCCTGTCATCGAATTCCTGCAGCCCGGTGCATGACTAAGCTA
GCTTATATTGTATCTTGATCTTGAGCGGATGTAAGGTGTGGAGGTTGGCCTGCTGCAGGTGTAGACTTTT
TTATTTTCTGGCCAGGGCTGGGGCAAGCGGGAATGTCGGGAGCTTCAGGGGTAGAGGGTGAAGATACTTC
ATCTACGCTGAGGCGCAATCTCCGCCGTGCGGGAGGTCTTGCTTGGTCTCGTCCAGGTGCTGCTGGTGGT
CGAGCCCTTTTTCTGCTGCCTGAGGTGGCTGAAGCAGGAGCTCTCAAAGCAGGTCTGGCAGGAGATGGTT
CTACCTTATACAATTCATCCATCCCTCCGGTACTGTGCCTGCCCTCACTCCGCTCGTACTGCTCTACCAC
AGTGTAGTCTTCATTGTGTGAGGTAATATCCAATTTCCGATCAACGTTGTAAGCACCAGGCATCTGGACT
GGCTTCTTAGCCTTGTAGGTTGTTTTAAAATCAGCCAGGTATCGTCCCCCATCCTTCAGGCGCAGGGCCA
TCTTAATGTCGCCTTTCAAGACACCGTCTTCAGGATACAGGCGTTCTGTACTGGCTTCCCACCCCATGGT
TTTCTTCTGCATAACAGGCCCATCAGGTGGGAAGTTTGTCCCTCGAAGCTTGACCTTGTAAATCAAGGTC
CCGTCCTCCAAAGATGTGTCCTGTGTGACGGTCACGGCCCCGCCATCCTCAAAATTCATTACCCGTTCCC
ATTTGAAACCCTCTGGGAAGGACTGTTTGTAATAATCAGGTATGTCTGCAGGATGTTTGGTGAATGCTCT
ACTCCCGTACATAAATTGGGGAGAGAGTATGTCCCATGAGAAGGGAAGAGGTCCGCCTTTGGTGACTTTC
AGCTTGGCTGTCTGTGTACCTTCATAAGGTCTACCTTCACCCTCCCCTTCAATTTCGAACTCGTGACCGT
TCATAGAGCCTTCCATATGCACCTTAAACCTCATAAACTCCTTTATCACAGCCTCCCCCTTGGATACCAT
GGTGGCAGCGCTCGACTTCCAGCTCGGTCCGCTTTGCGGACTGATGGGGCTGCGCTGCGCTGCGCTCCAG
CGCCCCCCCTGCCCGCCGGAGCTGGCCGCGGCCCGAATTCCGCGGAGGCTGGATCGGTCCCGGTGTCTTC
TATGGAGGTCAAAACAGCGTGGATGGCGTCTCCAGGCGATCTGACGGTTCACTAAACGAGCTCTGCTTAT
ATAGGCCTCCCACCGTACACGCCTACCCTCGAGAAGCTTGATATCGAATTCCACGGGGTTGGGGTTGCGC
CTTTTCCAAGGCAGCCCTGGGTTTGCGCAGGGACGCGGCTGCTCTGGGCGTGGTTCCGGGAAACGCAGCG
GCGCCGACCCTGGGTCTCGCACATTCTTCACGTCCGTTCGCAGCGTCACCCGGATCTTCGCCGCTACCCT
TGTGGGCCCCCCGGCGACGCTTCCTGCTCCGCCCCTAAGTCGGGAAGGTTCCTTGCGGTTCGCGGCGTGC
CGGACGTGACAAACGGAAGCCGCACGTCTCACTAGTACCCTCGCAGACGGACAGCGCCAGGGAGCAATGG
CAGCGCGCCGACCGCGATGGGCTGTGGCCAATAGCGGCTGCTCAGCAGGGCGCGCCGAGAGCAGCGGCCG
GGAAGGGGCGGTGCGGGAGGCGGGGTGTGGGGCGGTAGTGTGGGCCCTGTTCCTGCCCGCGCGGTGTTCC
GCATTCTGCAAGCCTCCGGAGCGCACGTCGGCAGTCGGCTCCCTCGTTGACCGAATCACCGACCTCTCTC
CCCAGGGGGATCCACCGGTGCCACCATGGTGTCAAAGGGGGAGGAGTTGTTTACTGGTGTTGTACCCATA
CTCGTTGAACTGGATGGCGACGTAAATGGACATAAGTTCAGCGTTTCCGGTGAGGGGGAAGGAGACGCCA
CTTATGGCAAACTGACCTTGAAGTTCATATGCACAACAGGAAAACTTCCTGTTCCCTGGCCAACTTTGGT
GACAACTTTGACCTATGGCGTACAGTGCTTTTCTCGCTATCCCGATCATATGAAGCAGCATGACTTTTTC
AAAAGCGCCATGCCTGAAGGATACGTGCAAGAGAGAACCATTTTCTTTAAGGATGATGGAAACTATAAGA
CCCGGGCTGAAGTCAAATTTGAGGGTGATACATTGGTAAACCGGATAGAATTGAAGGGGATAGATTTCAA
AGAAGATGGAAATATACTCGGACACAAACTGGAGTACAATTACAACAGTCACAATGTGTACATTATGGCT
GACAAACAGAAGAATGGTATCAAGGTTAACTTTAAAATTAGGCATAACATAGAGGACGGTTCAGTGCAGC
TGGCTGACCACTACCAACAAAACACCCCTATTGGTGACGGTCCTGTTCTCTTGCCAGATAACCATTACTT
GTCCACTCAATCCGCCCTGAGCAAAGACCCCAATGAAAAGCGGGACCACATGGTGCTTTTGGAGTTCGTT
ACAGCTGCTGGCATCACTCTCGGCATGGACGAACTGTACAAGGTGGAAATGAATCCAAGTATGAAACAGA
AGCAAGAAGAAATTAAGGAAAATATTAAAAACTCCAGTGTTCCTAGACGCACTCTCAAGATGATTCAGCC
CAGCGCAAGCGGTTCACTGGTAGGCCGGGAGAACGAGTTGTCTGCAGGCTTGTCCAAGAGAAAGCATAGG
AACGATCATCTGACTAGCACAACAAGTTCCCCAGGAGTAATAGTACCAGAGAGCAGCGAAAACAAGAATT
TGGGCGGCGTCACTCAGGAGTCCTTCGACCTCATGATCAAGGAGAACCCATCAAGCCAATACTGGAAAGA
GGTCGCAGAAAAACGAAGAAAAGCCCTGTGAGTCGACAATCAACCTCTGGATTACAAAATTTGTGAAAGA
TTGACTGGTATTCTTAACTATGTTGCTCCTTTTACGCTATGTGGATACGCTGCTTTAATGCCTTTGTATC
ATGCTATTGCTTCCCGTATGGCTTTCATTTTCTCCTCCTTGTATAAATCCTGGTTGCTGTCTCTTTATGA
GGAGTTGTGGCCCGTTGTCAGGCAACGTGGCGTGGTGTGCACTGTGTTTGCTGACGCAACCCCCACTGGT
TGGGGCATTGCCACCACCTGTCAGCTCCTTTCCGGGACTTTCGCTTTCCCCCTCCCTATTGCCACGGCGG
AACTCATCGCCGCCTGCCTTGCCCGCTGCTGGACAGGGGCTCGGCTGTTGGGCACTGACAATTCCGTGGT
GTTGTCGGGGAAGCTGACGTCCTTTCCATGGCTGCTCGCCTGTGTTGCCACCTGGATTCTGCGCGGGACG
TCCTTCTGCTACGTCCCTTCGGCCCTCAATCCAGCGGACCTTCCTTCCCGCGGCCTGCTGCCGGCTCTAG
AGCCTCTTCCGCGTCTTCGCCTTCCCGGGTCGAGCTCGGTACCTTTAAGACCAATGACTTACAAGGCAGC
TGTAGATCTTAGCCACTTTTTAAAAGAAAAGGGGGGACTGGAAGGGCTAATTCACTCCCAACGAAGACAA
GATCTGCTTTTTGCTTGTACTGGGTCTCTCTGGTTAGACCAGATCTGAGCCTGGGAGCTCTCTGGCTAAC
TAGGGAACCCACTGCTTAAGCCTCAATAAAGCTTGCCTTGAGTGCTTCAAGTAGTGTGTGCCCGTCTGTT
GTGTGACTCTGGTAACTAGAGATCCCTCAGACCCTTTTAGTCAGTGTGGAAAATCTCTAGCAGTAGTAGT
TCATGTCATCTTATTATTCAGTATTTATAACTTGCAAAGAAATGAATATCAGAGAGTGAGAGGAACTTGT
TTATTGCAGCTTATAATGGTTACAAATAAAGCAATAGCATCAC
Features (pLannotate 1.2.2; 34 found; start..end, strand, type, name):
    112..247     +  rep_origin     SV40 ori: SV40 origin of replication
    268..286     -  promoter       T7 promoter: promoter for bacteriophage T7 RNA polymerase
    294..449     +  CDS            lacZα (fragment): LacZα fragment of β-galactosidase; lacZ fragment
    454..882     +  rep_origin     f1 ori (sequence partly withheld): f1 bacteriophage origin of replication; arrow indicates direction of (+) strand synthesis
    935..1039    +  promoter       AmpR promoter: bla
   1040..1900    +  CDS            AmpR: β-lactamase; bla; confers resistance to ampicillin, carbenicillin, and related antibiotics
   2071..2659    +  rep_origin     ori: high-copy-number ColE1/pMB1/pBR322/pUC origin of replication
   2842..2934    +  CDS            lacI (fragment): lac repressor; lacI; The lac repressor binds to the lac operator to inhibit transcription in E. coli. This inhibition can be relieved by adding lactose or isopropyl-β-D-thiogalactopyranoside (IPTG).
   2947..2968    +  protein_bind   CAP binding site: CAP binding activates transcription in the presence of cAMP. E. coli catabolite activator protein
   2983..3013    +  promoter       lac promoter: promoter for the E. coli lac operon
   3021..3037    +  protein_bind   lac operator: The lac repressor binds to the lac operator to inhibit transcription in E. coli. This inhibition can be relieved by adding lactose or isopropyl-β-D-thiogalactopyranoside (IPTG). lac repressor encoded by lacI
   3082..3100    +  promoter       T3 promoter: promoter for bacteriophage T3 RNA polymerase
   3201..3580    +  enhancer       CMV enhancer: human cytomegalovirus immediate early enhancer
   3581..3784    +  promoter       CMV promoter: human cytomegalovirus (CMV) immediate early promoter
   3799..3979    +  LTR            5' LTR (truncated): truncated 5' long terminal repeat (LTR) from HIV-1
   4026..4151    +  misc_feature   HIV-1 Ψ: packaging signal of human immunodeficiency virus type 1
   4135..4498    +  CDS            HIV-1 gag (fragment): gag protein from human immunodeficiency virus 1; gag
   4644..4877    +  misc_feature   RRE: The Rev response element (RRE) of HIV-1 allows for Rev-dependent mRNA export from the nucleus to the cytoplasm.
   5254..5354    +  CDS            Rev (fragment): human immunodeficiency virus 1 (HIV-1) Rev protein; rev; enhances nuclear export of unspliced and incompletely spliced viral mRNAs
   5373..5490    +  misc_feature   cPPT/CTS: central polypurine tract and central termination sequence of HIV-1
   5520..5604    +  CDS            large T antigen (fragment): large T antigen from SV40 (simian virus 40)
   5627..5761    +  polyA_signal   SV40 poly(A) signal: SV40 polyadenylation signal
   5789..5808    -  misc_feature   MCS (fragment): pBluescript multiple cloning site
   5829..6101    -  CDS            CDT1 (fragment): CDT1_HUMAN - Experimental evidence at protein level: Swiss-Prot protein existence level 1. Required for both DNA replication and mitosis (PubMed:11125146, PubMed:22581055, PubMed:21856198, PubMed:14993212, PubMed:26842564). DNA replication licensing factor, required for pre- replication complex assembly. Cooperates with CDC6 and the origin recognition complex (ORC) during G1 phase of the cell cycle to promote the loading of the mini-chromosome maintenance (MCM) complex onto DNA to generate pre-replication complexes (pre-RC)(PubMed:14672932). Required also for mitosis by promoting stable kineto
   6108..6803    -  CDS            mScarlet: mScarlet is a basic (constitutively fluorescent) red fluorescent protein published in 2016, derived from synthetic construct. It has moderate acid sensitivity.
   7002..7040    -  promoter       minimal CMV promoter: human cytomegalovirus (CMV) immediate early promoter
   7042..7065    -  misc_feature   MCS (fragment): pBluescript multiple cloning site
   7068..7578    +  promoter       hPGK promoter: human phosphoglycerate kinase 1 promoter
   7599..8315    +  CDS            EGFP: EGFP is a basic (constitutively fluorescent) green fluorescent protein published in 1996, derived from Aequorea victoria. It is reported to be a rapidly-maturing weak dimer with moderate acid sensitivity.
   8322..8651    +  CDS            GMNN (fragment): GEMI_HUMAN - Experimental evidence at protein level: Swiss-Prot protein existence level 1. Inhibits DNA replication by preventing the incorporation of MCM complex into pre-replication complex (pre-RC) (PubMed:9635433, PubMed:14993212, PubMed:20129055, PubMed:24064211). It is degraded during the mitotic phase of the cell cycle (PubMed:9635433, PubMed:14993212, PubMed:24064211). Its destruction at the metaphase- anaphase transition permits replication in the succeeding cell cycle (PubMed:9635433, PubMed:14993212, PubMed:24064211). Inhibits histone acetyltransferase activity of KAT7/HBO1 in a CDT
   8661..9207    +  misc_feature   WPRE (fragment): woodchuck hepatitis virus posttranscriptional regulatory element
   9222..9290    +  CDS            nef (fragment): NEF_HV1Z2 - Experimental evidence at protein level: Swiss-Prot protein existence level 1. Extracellular Nef protein targets CD4(+) T-lymphocytes for apoptosis by interacting with CXCR4 surface receptors. From Human immunodeficiency virus type 1 group M subtype D (isolate Z2/CDC-Z34) (HIV-1).
   9292..9525    +  LTR            3' LTR (ΔU3): self-inactivating 3' long terminal repeat (LTR) from HIV-1
   9597..72      +  polyA_signal   SV40 poly(A) signal (across the origin): SV40 polyadenylation signal
