[The description below was written by a language model from this plasmid's Addgene catalogue record and pLannotate feature annotations shown in this document.]
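Description:
p49.unipolyA.Cdt1.mSca.mCMV.PGK.eGFP.Gem1.WPRE is catalogued simply as a mammalian expression vector and "empty backbone" carrying mScarlet and GFP, with the backbone left unnamed. However, its 9.6 kb feature table shows the architecture of a third-generation, self-inactivating HIV-1 lentiviral transfer plasmid. A CMV enhancer/promoter drives a truncated 5' LTR, followed by the Ψ packaging signal with a partial gag, the RRE for Rev-dependent export, and the cPPT/CTS. The viral unit closes with a ΔU3 3' LTR and an SV40 poly(A) signal. The bacterial portion resembles pBluescript-type plasmids, with a high-copy ColE1/pUC origin, an f1 origin, ampicillin resistance, lac and T3/T7 promoter remnants, and an SV40 origin. The recombination-reducing growth strain listed is consistent with the repeated LTRs.

The payload is a bidirectional cassette. A human PGK promoter drives EGFP followed directly by a fragment of human geminin in the sense orientation, with a WPRE downstream to enhance transcript stability and expression. A minimal CMV promoter abutting PGK points the opposite way, presumably borrowing PGK's activating elements, and drives mScarlet followed by a fragment of human CDT1. This antisense unit ends at an SV40 poly(A) signal annotated on the opposite strand, which probably corresponds to the "unipolyA" in the name. Pairing fluorescent proteins with CDT1 and geminin degron fragments is the FUCCI cell-cycle reporter design: the CDT1 fusion accumulates in G1 and the geminin fusion in S/G2/M, so red and green fluorescence report cell-cycle phase. The record does not state this purpose explicitly. The associated publication concerns senescent cells, where such a two-colour readout of cycling versus arrested cells would fit.
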