Addgene plasmid #226768: p49.unipolyA.Cdt1.mSca.mCMV.PGK.eGFP.Gem1.WPRE
Purpose: (Empty Backbone) vector with mScarlet fluorescent protein and GFP
Depositing lab: Ferdinando Pucci. Depositing organization: Oregon Health & Science University. Publication: Senescent Cell-Derived Extracellular Vesicles Inhibit Cancer Recurrence by Coordinating Immune Surveillance. Ziglari T, Calistri NL, Finan JM, Derrick DS, Nakayasu ES, Burnet MC, Kyle JE, Hoare M, Heiser LM, Pucci F. Cancer Res. 2025 Mar 3;85(5):859-874. doi: 10.1158/0008-5472.CAN-24-0875. PubMed 39804967.
Backbone
  Vector backbone: backbone
  Vector type: Mammalian Expression
Growth in bacteria
  Bacterial resistance: Ampicillin, 100 μg/mL
  Growth temperature: 37°C
  Growth strain: NEB Stable
  Copy number: Unknown
Terms and licenses: Academic/Nonprofit Terms; Industry Terms: Not Available to Industry
How to cite: p49.unipolyA.Cdt1.mSca.mCMV.PGK.eGFP.Gem1.WPRE was a gift from Ferdinando Pucci (Addgene plasmid # 226768 ; http://n2t.net/addgene:226768 ; RRID:Addgene_226768)
